>Addgene plasmid #216824 | pAV-puro-U6+27-F30-Tornado-Acyclovir-IRE#A8 | depositor full sequence | sequence record 422994 | Full plasmid
GCCGGATCCAAGGTCGGGCAGGAAGAGGGCCTATTTCCCATGATTCCTTCATATTTGCATATACGATACA
AGGCTGTTAGAGAGATAATTAGAATTAATTTGACTGTAAACACAAAGATATTAGTACAAAATACGTGACG
TAGAAAGTAATAATTTCTTGGGTAGTTTGCAGTTTTAAAATTATGTTTTAAAATGGACTATCATATGCTT
ACCGTAACTTGAAAGTATTTCGATTTCTTGGCTTTATATATCTTGTGGAAAGGACGAAACACCGTGCTCG
CTTCGGCAGCACATATACTAGTCGACGGGCCGCACTCGCCGGTCCCAAGCCCGGATAAAATGGGAGGGGG
CGGGAAACCGCCTAACCATGCCGAGTGCGGCCGCTTGCCATGTGCTGCTTCAACAGTGCTTGGACGCTCT
GATGAATAACCGAAGTAGTTTATGGGCTACCGAAATCATTCATGGCAAGTGGCCGCGGTCGGCGTGGACT
GTAGAACACTGCCAATGCCGGTCCCAAGCCCGGATAAAAGTGGAGGGTACAGTCCACGCTCTAGAGCGCA
CTTCGGTGCGCTTTTTACTAGGACCTGCAGGCATGCAAGCTTGACGTCGGTTACCGATATCCATATGGCG
ACCGCATCGATCTCGAGCCGAGGACTAGTAACTTGTTTATTGCAGCTTATAATGGTTACAAATAAAGCAA
TAGCATCACAAATTTCACAAATAAAGCATTTTTTTCACTGCATTCTAGTTGTGGTTTGTCCAAACTCATC
AATGTATCTTATCATGTCTTACGTAGATAAGTAGCATGGCGGGTTATAGCGAAGAGGCCCGCACCGATCG
CCCTTCCCAACAGTTGCGCAGCCTGAATGGCGAATGGAAATTGTAAGCGTTAATATTTTGTTAAAATTCG
CGTTAAATTTTTGTTAAATCAGCTCATTTTTTAACCAATAGGCCGAAATCGGCAAAATCCCTTATAAATC
AAAAGAATAGACCGAGATAGGGT
[37 nt withheld, positions 1004-1040]
AAAGAACGTGGACTCCAACGTCAAAGG
[49 nt withheld, positions 1068-1116]
T
[91 nt withheld, positions 1118-1208]
G
[124 nt withheld, positions 1210-1333]
CAGGTGGCACTTTTCGGGGAAATGTGCGCGGAACCCCTATTTGTTTATTTTTCTAAATACATTCAAATAT
GTATCCGCTCATGAGACAATAACCCTGATAAATGCTTCAATAATATTGAAAAAGGAAGAGTATGAGTATT
CAACATTTCCGTGTCGCCCTTATTCCCTTTTTTGCGGCATTTTGCCTTCCTGTTTTTGCTCACCCAGAAA
CGCTGGTGAAAGTAAAAGATGCTGAAGATCAGTTGGGTGCACGAGTGGGTTACATCGAACTGGATCTCAA
CAGCGGTAAGATCCTTGAGAGTTTTCGCCCCGAAGAACGTTTTCCAATGATGAGCACTTTTAAAGTTCTG
CTATGTGGCGCGGTATTATCCCGTATTGACGCCGGGCAAGAGCAACTCGGTCGCCGCATACACTATTCTC
AGAATGACTTGGTTGAGTACTCACCAGTCACAGAAAAGCATCTTACGGATGGCATGACAGTAAGAGAATT
ATGCAGTGCTGCCATAACCATGAGTGATAACACTGCGGCCAACTTACTTCTGACAACGATCGGAGGACCG
AAGGAGCTAACCGCTTTTTTGCACAACATGGGGGATCATGTAACTCGCCTTGATCGTTGGGAACCGGAGC
TGAATGAAGCCATACCAAACGACGAGCGTGACACCACGATGCCTGTAGCAATGGCAACAACGTTGCGCAA
ACTATTAACTGGCGAACTACTTACTCTAGCTTCCCGGCAACAATTAATAGACTGGATGGAGGCGGATAAA
GTTGCAGGACCACTTCTGCGCTCGGCCCTTCCGGCTGGCTGGTTTATTGCTGATAAATCTGGAGCCGGTG
AGCGTGGGTCTCGCGGTATCATTGCAGCACTGGGGCCAGATGGTAAGCCCTCCCGTATCGTAGTTATCTA
CACGACGGGGAGTCAGGCAACTATGGATGAACGAAATAGACAGATCGCTGAGATAGGTGCCTCACTGATT
AAGCATTGGTAACTGTCAGACCAAGTTTACTCATATATACTTTAGATTGATTTAAAACTTCATTTTTAAT
TTAAAAGGATCTAGGTGAAGATCCTTTTTGATAATCTCATGACCAAAATCCCTTAACGTGAGTTTTCGTT
CCACTGAGCGTCAGACCCCGTAGAAAAGATCAAAGGATCTTCTTGAGATCCTTTTTTTCTGCGCGTAATC
TGCTGCTTGCAAACAAAAAAACCACCGCTACCAGCGGTGGTTTGTTTGCCGGATCAAGAGCTACCAACTC
TTTTTCCGAAGGTAACTGGCTTCAGCAGAGCGCAGATACCAAATACTGTCCTTCTAGTGTAGCCGTAGTT
AGGCCACCACTTCAAGAACTCTGTAGCACCGCCTACATACCTCGCTCTGCTAATCCTGTTACCAGTGGCT
GCTGCCAGTGGCGATAAGTCGTGTCTTACCGGGTTGGACTCAAGACGATAGTTACCGGATAAGGCGCAGC
GGTCGGGCTGAACGGGGGGTTCGTGCAACACAGCCAGCTTGGAGCGAACGACCTACACCGAACTGAGATA
CCTACAGCGTGAGCATTGAGAAAGCGCCACGCTTCCCGAAGGGAGAAAGGCGGACAGGTATCCGGTAAGC
GGCAGGGTCGGAACAGGAGAGCGCACGAGGGAGCTTCCAGGGGGAAACGCCTGGTATCTTTATAGTCCTG
TCGGGTTTCGCCACCTCTGACTTGAGCGTCGATTTTTGTGATGCTCGTCAGGGGGGCGGAGCCTATGGAA
AAACGCCAGCAACGCGGCCTTTTTACGGTTCCTGGCCTTTTGCTGGCCTTTTGCTCACATGTTCTTTCCT
GCGTTATCCCCTGATTCTGTGGATAACCGTATTACCGCCTTTGAGTGAGCTGATACCGCTCGCCGCAGCC
GAACGACCGAGCGCAGCGAGTCAGTGAGCGAGGAAGCGGAAGAGCGCCCAATACGCAAACCGCCTCTCCC
CGCGCGTTGGCCGATTCATTAATGCAGAGATCTTTGGCCACTCCCTCTCTGCGCGCTCGCTCGCTCACTG
AGGCCGGGCGACCAAAGGTCGCCCGACGCCCGGGCTTTGCCCGGGCGGCCTCAGTGAGCGAGCGAGCGCG
CAGAGAGGGAGTGGCCAACTCCATCACTAGGGGTTCCTGGAGGGGTGGAGTCGTGACGTGAATTACGTCA
TAGGGTTAGGGAGGTCCTGGATCGATCCAGACATGATAAGATACATTGATGAGTTTGGACAAACCACAAC
TAGAATGCAGTGAAAAAAATGCTTTATTTGTGAAATTTGTGATGCTATTGCTTTATTTGTAACCATTATA
AGCTGCAATAAACAAGTTAACAACAACAATTGCATTCATTTTATGTTTCAGGTTCAGGGGGAGGTGTGGG
AGGTTTTTTAAAGCAAGTAAAACCTCTACAAATGTGGTATGGCTGATTATGATCTCTAGTCAAGGCACTA
TACATCAAATATTCCTTATTAACCCCTTTACAAATTAAAAAGCTAAAGGTACACAATTTTTGAGCATAGT
TATTAATAGCAGACACTCTATGCCTGTGTGGAGTAAGAAAAAACAGTATGTTATGATTATAACTGTTATG
CCTACTTATAAAGGTTACAGAATATTTTTCCATAATTTTCTTGTATAGCAGTGCAGCTTTTTCCTTTGTG
GTGTAAATAGCAAAGCAAGCAAGAGTTCTATTACTAAACACAGCATGACTCAAAAAACTTAGCAATTCTG
AAGGAAAGTCCTTGGGGTCTTCTACCTTTCTCTTCTTTTTTGGAGGAGTAGAATGTTGAGAGTCAGCAGT
AGCCTCATCATCACTAGATGGCATTTCTTCTGAGCAAAACAGGTTTTCCTCATTAAAGGCATTCCACCAC
TGCTCCCATTCATCAGTTCCATAGGTTGGAATCTAAAATACACAAACAATTAGAATCAGTAGTTTAACAC
ATTATACACTTAAAAATTTTATATTTACCTTAGAGCTTTAAATCTCTGTAGGTAGTTTGTCCAATTATGT
CACACCACAGAAGTAAGGTTCCTTCACAAAGATCCGGGACCAAAGCGGCCATCGTGCCTCCCCACTCCTG
CAGTTCGGGGGCATGGATGCGCGGATAGCCGCTGCTGGTTTCCTGGATGCCGACGGATTTGCACTGCCGG
TAGAACTCCGCGAGGTCGTCCAGCCTCAGGCAGCAGCTGAACCAACTCGCGAGGGGATCGAGCCCGGGGT
GGGCGAAGAACTCCAGCATGAGATCCCCGCGCTGGAGGATCATCCAGCCGGCGTCCCGGAAAACGATTCC
GAAGCCCAACCTTTCATAGAAGGCGGCGGTGGAATCGAAATCTCGTGATGGCAGGTTGGGCGTCGCTTGG
TCGGTCATTTCGAACTGCGGGTCGTGGGGCGGGCGTCAGGCACCGGGCTTGCGGGTCATGCACCAGGTGC
GCGGTCCTTCGGGCACCTCGACGTCGGCGGTGACGGTGAAGCCGAGCCGCTCGTAGAAGGGGAGGTTGCG
GGGCGCGGAGGTCTCCAGGAAGGCGGGCACCCCGGCGCGCTCGGCCGCCTCCACTCCGGGGAGCACGACG
GCGCTGCCCAGACCCTTGCCCTGGTGGTCGGGCGAGACGCCGACGGTGGCCAGGAACCACGCGGGCTCCT
TGGGCCGGTGCGGCGCCAGGAGGCCTTCCATCTGTTGCTGCGCGGCCAGCCGGGAACCGCTCAACTCGGC
CATGCGCGGGCCGATCTCGGCGAACACCGCCCCCGCTTCGACGCTCTCCGGCGTGGTCCAGACCGCCACG
GCAGCACCGTCGTCCGCGACCCACACCTTGCCGATGTCGAGCCCGACGCGCGTGAGGAAGAGTTCTTGCA
GCTCGGTGACCCGCTCGATGTGGCGATCAGGATCGACGGTGTGGCGCGTGGCGGGGTAGTCGGCGAACGC
GGCGGCGAGGGTGCGTACGGCCCTGGGGACGTCGTCGCGGGTGGCGAGGCGCACCGTGGGCTTGTACTCG
GTCATGGTAAGCTTTTTGCAAAAGCCTAGGCCTCCAAAAAAGCCTCCTCACTACTTCTGGAATAGCTCAG
AGGCCGAGGCGGCCTCGGCCTCTGCATAAATAAAAAAAATTAGTCAGCCATGGGGCGGAGAATGGGCGGA
ACTGGGCGGAGTTAGGGGCGGGATGGGCGGAGTTAGGGGCGGGACTATGGTTGCTGACTAATTGAGATGC
ATGCTTTGCATACTTCTGCCTGCTGGGGAGCCTGGGGACTTTCCACACCTGGTTGCTGACTAATTGAGAT
GCATGCTTTGCATACTTCTGCCTGCTGGGGAGCCTGGGGACTTTCCACACCCTAACTGACACACATTCCA
CA
Features (pLannotate 1.2.2; 18 found; start..end, strand, type, name):
     25..265     +  promoter       U6 promoter: RNA polymerase III promoter for human U6 snRNA
    311..377     +  ncRNA          twister-P3 (fragment): Accession: RF03154 - type-P3 twister ribozyme
    582..602     +  misc_feature   MCS (fragment): pUC18/19 multiple cloning site
    660..781     +  polyA_signal   SV40 poly(A) signal: SV40 polyadenylation signal
    816..874     +  CDS            lacZα (fragment): LacZα fragment of β-galactosidase; lacZ fragment
    905..1333    -  rep_origin     f1 ori (sequence partly withheld): f1 bacteriophage origin of replication; arrow indicates direction of (+) strand synthesis
   1360..1464    +  promoter       AmpR promoter: bla
   1465..2325    +  CDS            AmpR: β-lactamase; bla; confers resistance to ampicillin, carbenicillin, and related antibiotics
   2496..3084    +  rep_origin     ori: high-copy-number ColE1/pMB1/pBR322/pUC origin of replication
   3267..3320    +  CDS            lacI (fragment): lac repressor; lacI; The lac repressor binds to the lac operator to inhibit transcription in E. coli. This inhibition can be relieved by adding lactose or isopropyl-β-D-thiogalactopyranoside (IPTG).
   3327..3436    +  repeat_region  AAV2 ITR (fragment): inverted terminal repeat of adeno-associated virus serotype 2 inverted
   3527..3661    -  polyA_signal   SV40 poly(A) signal: SV40 polyadenylation signal
   3684..3767    -  CDS            large T antigen (fragment): large T antigen from SV40 (simian virus 40)
   4086..4106    -  CDS            SV40 NLS: nuclear localization signal of SV40 (simian virus 40) large T antigen
   4236..4301    -  intron         small t intron: SV40 (simian virus 40) small t antigen intron
   4354..4701    -  CDS            ble (fragment): BLE_KLEPN - Experimental evidence at protein level: Swiss-Prot protein existence level 1. Binding protein with a strong affinity to the bleomycin family of antibiotics. Binds to CL990; an antimitotic-antibiotic compound. From Klebsiella pneumoniae.
   4729..5328    -  CDS            PuroR (fragment): puromycin N-acetyltransferase; pac from Streptomyces; confers resistance to puromycin
   5338..5667    -  promoter       SV40 promoter: SV40 enhancer and early promoter
