>Addgene plasmid #216824 | pAV-puro-U6+27-F30-Tornado-Acyclovir-IRE#A8 | addgene full sequence | sequence record 430360 | Addgene NGS Result
GAGCCTGGGGACTTTCCACACCTGGTTGCTGACTAATTGAGATGCATGCTTTGCATACTTCTGCCTGCTG
GGGAGCCTGGGGACTTTCCACACCCTAACTGACACACATTCCACAGCCGGATCCAAGGTCGGGCAGGAAG
AGGGCCTATTTCCCATGATTCCTTCATATTTGCATATACGATACAAGGCTGTTAGAGAGATAATTAGAAT
TAATTTGACTGTAAACACAAAGATATTAGTACAAAATACGTGACGTAGAAAGTAATAATTTCTTGGGTAG
TTTGCAGTTTTAAAATTATGTTTTAAAATGGACTATCATATGCTTACCGTAACTTGAAAGTATTTCGATT
TCTTGGCTTTATATATCTTGTGGAAAGGACGAAACACCGTGCTCGCTTCGGCAGCACATATACTAGTCGA
CGGGCCGCACTCGCCGGTCCCAAGCCCGGATAAAATGGGAGGGGGCGGGAAACCGCCTAACCATGCCGAG
TGCGGCCGCTTGCCATGTGCTGCTTCAACAGTGCTTGGACGCTCTGATGAATAACCGAAGTAGTTTATGG
GCTACCGAAATCATTCATGGCAAGTGGCCGCGGTCGGCGTGGACTGTAGAACACTGCCAATGCCGGTCCC
AAGCCCGGATAAAAGTGGAGGGTACAGTCCACGCTCTAGAGCGCACTTCGGTGCGCTTTTTACTAGGACC
TGCAGGCATGCAAGCTTGACGTCGGTTACCGATATCCATATGGCGACCGCATCGATCTCGAGCCGAGGAC
TAGTAACTTGTTTATTGCAGCTTATAATGGTTACAAATAAAGCAATAGCATCACAAATTTCACAAATAAA
GCATTTTTTTCACTGCATTCTAGTTGTGGTTTGTCCAAACTCATCAATGTATCTTATCATGTCTTACGTA
GATAAGTAGCATGGCGGGTTATAGCGAAGAGGCCCGCACCGATCGCCCTTCCCAACAGTTGCGCAGCCTG
AATGGCGAATGGAAATTGTAAGCGTTAATATTTTGTTAAAATTCGCGTTAAATTTTTGTTAAATCAGCTC
ATTTTTTAACCAATAGGCCGAAATCGGCAAAATCCCTTATAAATCAAAAGAATAGACCGAGATAGGGT
[37 nt withheld, positions 1119-1155]
AAAGAACGTGGACTCCAACGTCAAAGG
[49 nt withheld, positions 1183-1231]
T
[91 nt withheld, positions 1233-1323]
G
[124 nt withheld, positions 1325-1448]
CAGGTGGCACTTTTCGGGGAAATGTGCGCGGAACCCCTATTTGTTTATTTTTCTAAATACATTCAAATAT
GTATCCGCTCATGAGACAATAACCCTGATAAATGCTTCAATAATATTGAAAAAGGAAGAGTATGAGTATT
CAACATTTCCGTGTCGCCCTTATTCCCTTTTTTGCGGCATTTTGCCTTCCTGTTTTTGCTCACCCAGAAA
CGCTGGTGAAAGTAAAAGATGCTGAAGATCAGTTGGGTGCACGAGTGGGTTACATCGAACTGGATCTCAA
CAGCGGTAAGATCCTTGAGAGTTTTCGCCCCGAAGAACGTTTTCCAATGATGAGCACTTTTAAAGTTCTG
CTATGTGGCGCGGTATTATCCCGTATTGACGCCGGGCAAGAGCAACTCGGTCGCCGCATACACTATTCTC
AGAATGACTTGGTTGAGTACTCACCAGTCACAGAAAAGCATCTTACGGATGGCATGACAGTAAGAGAATT
ATGCAGTGCTGCCATAACCATGAGTGATAACACTGCGGCCAACTTACTTCTGACAACGATCGGAGGACCG
AAGGAGCTAACCGCTTTTTTGCACAACATGGGGGATCATGTAACTCGCCTTGATCGTTGGGAACCGGAGC
TGAATGAAGCCATACCAAACGACGAGCGTGACACCACGATGCCTGTAGCAATGGCAACAACGTTGCGCAA
ACTATTAACTGGCGAACTACTTACTCTAGCTTCCCGGCAACAATTAATAGACTGGATGGAGGCGGATAAA
GTTGCAGGACCACTTCTGCGCTCGGCCCTTCCGGCTGGCTGGTTTATTGCTGATAAATCTGGAGCCGGTG
AGCGTGGGTCTCGCGGTATCATTGCAGCACTGGGGCCAGATGGTAAGCCCTCCCGTATCGTAGTTATCTA
CACGACGGGGAGTCAGGCAACTATGGATGAACGAAATAGACAGATCGCTGAGATAGGTGCCTCACTGATT
AAGCATTGGTAACTGTCAGACCAAGTTTACTCATATATACTTTAGATTGATTTAAAACTTCATTTTTAAT
TTAAAAGGATCTAGGTGAAGATCCTTTTTGATAATCTCATGACCAAAATCCCTTAACGTGAGTTTTCGTT
CCACTGAGCGTCAGACCCCGTAGAAAAGATCAAAGGATCTTCTTGAGATCCTTTTTTTCTGCGCGTAATC
TGCTGCTTGCAAACAAAAAAACCACCGCTACCAGCGGTGGTTTGTTTGCCGGATCAAGAGCTACCAACTC
TTTTTCCGAAGGTAACTGGCTTCAGCAGAGCGCAGATACCAAATACTGTTCTTCTAGTGTAGCCGTAGTT
AGGCCACCACTTCAAGAACTCTGTAGCACCGCCTACATACCTCGCTCTGCTAATCCTGTTACCAGTGGCT
GCTGCCAGTGGCGATAAGTCGTGTCTTACCGGGTTGGACTCAAGACGATAGTTACCGGATAAGGCGCAGC
GGTCGGGCTGAACGGGGGGTTCGTGCACACAGCCCAGCTTGGAGCGAACGACCTACACCGAACTGAGATA
CCTACAGCGTGAGCTATGAGAAAGCGCCACGCTTCCCGAAGGGAGAAAGGCGGACAGGTATCCGGTAAGC
GGCAGGGTCGGAACAGGAGAGCGCACGAGGGAGCTTCCAGGGGGAAACGCCTGGTATCTTTATAGTCCTG
TCGGGTTTCGCCACCTCTGACTTGAGCGTCGATTTTTGTGATGCTCGTCAGGGGGGCGGAGCCTATGGAA
AAACGCCAGCAACGCGGCCTTTTTACGGTTCCTGGCCTTTTGCTGGCCTTTTGCTCACATGTTCTTTCCT
GCGTTATCCCCTGATTCTGTGGATAACCGTATTACCGCCTTTGAGTGAGCTGATACCGCTCGCCGCAGCC
GAACGACCGAGCGCAGCGAGTCAGTGAGCGAGCGCGCAGAGAGGGAGTGGCCAACTCCATCACTAGGGGT
TCCTGGAGGGGTGGAGTCGTGACGTGAATTACGTCATAGGGTTAGGGAGGTCCTGGATCGATCCAGACAT
GATAAGATACATTGATGAGTTTGGACAAACCACAACTAGAATGCAGTGAAAAAAATGCTTTATTTGTGAA
ATTTGTGATGCTATTGCTTTATTTGTAACCATTATAAGCTGCAATAAACAAGTTAACAACAACAATTGCA
TTCATTTTATGTTTCAGGTTCAGGGGGAGGTGTGGGAGGTTTTTTAAAGCAAGTAAAACCTCTACAAATG
TGGTATGGCTGATTATGATCTCTAGTCAAGGCACTATACATCAAATATTCCTTATTAACCCCTTTACAAA
TTAAAAAGCTAAAGGTACACAATTTTTGAGCATAGTTATTAATAGCAGACACTCTATGCCTGTGTGGAGT
AAGAAAAAACAGTATGTTATGATTATAACTGTTATGCCTACTTATAAAGGTTACAGAATATTTTTCCATA
ATTTTCTTGTATAGCAGTGCAGCTTTTTCCTTTGTGGTGTAAATAGCAAAGCAAGCAAGAGTTCTATTAC
TAAACACAGCATGACTCAAAAAACTTAGCAATTCTGAAGGAAAGTCCTTGGGGTCTTCTACCTTTCTCTT
CTTTTTTGGAGGAGTAGAATGTTGAGAGTCAGCAGTAGCCTCATCATCACTAGATGGCATTTCTTCTGAG
CAAAACAGGTTTTCCTCATTAAAGGCATTCCACCACTGCTCCCATTCATCAGTTCCATAGGTTGGAATCT
AAAATACACAAACAATTAGAATCAGTAGTTTAACACATTATACACTTAAAAATTTTATATTTACCTTAGA
GCTTTAAATCTCTGTAGGTAGTTTGTCCAATTATGTCACACCACAGAAGTAAGGTTCCTTCACAAAGATC
CGGACCAAAGCGGCCATCGTGCCTCCCCACTCCTGCAGTTCGGGGGCATGGATGCGCGGATAGCCGCTGC
TGGTTTCCTGGATGCCGACGGATTTGCACTGCCGGTAGAACTCCGCGAGGTCGTCCAGCCTCAGGCAGCA
GCTGAACCAACTCGCGAGGGGATCGAGCCCGGGGTGGGCGAAGAACTCCAGCATGAGATCCCCGCGCTGG
AGGATCATCCAGCCGGCGTCCCGGAAAACGATTCCGAAGCCCAACCTTTCATAGAAGGCGGCGGTGGAAT
CGAAATCTCGTGATGGCAGGTTGGGCGTCGCTTGGTCGGTCATTTCGAACTGCGGGTCGTGGGGCGGGCG
TCAGGCACCGGGCTTGCGGGTCATGCACCAGGTGCGCGGTCCTTCGGGCACCTCGACGTCGGCGGTGACG
GTGAAGCCGAGCCGCTCGTAGAAGGGGAGGTTGCGGGGCGCGGAGGTCTCCAGGAAGGCGGGCACCCCGG
CGCGCTCGGCCGCCTCCACTCCGGGGAGCACGACGGCGCTGCCCAGACCCTTGCCCTGGTGGTCGGGCGA
GACGCCGACGGTGGCCAGGAACCACGCGGGCTCCTTGGGCCGGTGCGGCGCCAGGAGGCCTTCCATCTGT
TGCTGCGCGGCCAGCCGGGAACCGCTCAACTCGGCCATGCGCGGGCCGATCTCGGCGAACACCGCCCCCG
CTTCGACGCTCTCCGGCGTGGTCCAGACCGCCACGGCAGCACCGTCGTCCGCGACCCACACCTTGCCGAT
GTCGAGCCCGACGCGCGTGAGGAAGAGTTCTTGCAGCTCGGTGACCCGCTCGATGTGGCGATCAGGATCG
ACGGTGTGGCGCGTGGCGGGGTAGTCGGCGAACGCGGCGGCGAGGGTGCGTACGGCCCTGGGGACGTCGT
CGCGGGTGGCGAGGCGCACCGTGGGCTTGTACTCGGTCATGGTAAGCTTTTTGCAAAAGCCTAGGCCTCC
AAAAAAGCCTCCTCACTACTTCTGGAATAGCTCAGAGGCCGAGGCGGCCTCGGCCTCTGCATAAATAAAA
AAAATTAGTCAGCCATGGGGCGGAGAATGGGCGGAACTGGGCGGAGTTAGGGGCGGGATGGGCGGAGTTA
GGGGCGGGACTATGGTTGCTGACTAATTGAGATGCATGCTTTGCATACTTCTGCCTGCTGGG
Features (pLannotate 1.2.2; 18 found; start..end, strand, type, name):
    140..380     +  promoter       U6 promoter: RNA polymerase III promoter for human U6 snRNA
    426..492     +  ncRNA          twister-P3 (fragment): Accession: RF03154 - type-P3 twister ribozyme
    697..717     +  misc_feature   MCS (fragment): pUC18/19 multiple cloning site
    775..896     +  polyA_signal   SV40 poly(A) signal: SV40 polyadenylation signal
    931..989     +  CDS            lacZα (fragment): LacZα fragment of β-galactosidase; lacZ fragment
   1020..1448    -  rep_origin     f1 ori (sequence partly withheld): f1 bacteriophage origin of replication; arrow indicates direction of (+) strand synthesis
   1475..1579    +  promoter       AmpR promoter: bla
   1580..2440    +  CDS            AmpR: β-lactamase; bla; confers resistance to ampicillin, carbenicillin, and related antibiotics
   2611..3199    +  rep_origin     ori: high-copy-number ColE1/pMB1/pBR322/pUC origin of replication
   3364..3412    -  repeat_region  AAV2 ITR (fragment): inverted terminal repeat of adeno-associated virus serotype 2 inverted
   3468..3602    -  polyA_signal   SV40 poly(A) signal: SV40 polyadenylation signal
   3625..3708    -  CDS            large T antigen (fragment): large T antigen from SV40 (simian virus 40)
   4027..4047    -  CDS            SV40 NLS: nuclear localization signal of SV40 (simian virus 40) large T antigen
   4177..4242    -  intron         small t intron: SV40 (simian virus 40) small t antigen intron
   4244..4318    -  CDS            small t antigen (fragment): SV40 (simian virus 40) small t antigen
   4321..4641    -  CDS            ble (fragment): BLE_KLEPN - Experimental evidence at protein level: Swiss-Prot protein existence level 1. Binding protein with a strong affinity to the bleomycin family of antibiotics. Binds to CL990; an antimitotic-antibiotic compound. From Klebsiella pneumoniae.
   4669..5268    -  CDS            PuroR (fragment): puromycin N-acetyltransferase; pac from Streptomyces; confers resistance to puromycin
   5278..107     -  promoter       SV40 promoter (across the origin): SV40 enhancer and early promoter
