[The description below was written by a language model from this plasmid's Addgene catalogue record and pLannotate feature annotations shown in this document.]
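Description:
pAV-puro-U6+27-F30-Tornado-Acyclovir-IRE#A8 is a mammalian expression plasmid built on the pAV-puro-U6+27 backbone. It produces a small synthetic RNA device as a circular RNA in cultured mammalian cells. In bacteria it is maintained through a high-copy ColE1/pUC-type origin and selected with ampicillin via the β-lactamase gene; an f1 phage origin is also present. For mammalian selection, an SV40 enhancer/early promoter on the opposite strand drives a puromycin N-acetyltransferase cassette. This is followed by a partial ble (bleomycin-binding protein) match, SV40 small t intron and T-antigen-derived sequence, and an SV40 polyadenylation signal. A fragment of an AAV2 inverted terminal repeat is annotated near this cassette, but only one partial ITR is detected, and the record gives no indication that the plasmid is meant for AAV packaging.

The payload is an 88 bp synthetic insert, cloned between NotI and SacII sites that both remain intact. It is transcribed by RNA polymerase III from the human U6 promoter in its U6+27 form, which retains the first 27 nucleotides of U6 snRNA. In the Tornado system, the RNA of interest is flanked by self-cleaving twister ribozymes, whose cleavage leaves ends that an endogenous cellular RNA ligase joins, giving a stable circular RNA. The annotation picks up one type-P3 twister fragment just downstream of the promoter. F30 in the name refers to a folding scaffold for displaying aptamers. The insert encodes variant #A8 of an acyclovir-controllable IRE, so the function of the RNA element can be regulated by adding the small molecule. The depositor's sequence is 5,675 nt, whereas the repository's sequencing result is 5,500 nt, with differences around the ITR region.
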