Addgene plasmid #216824: pAV-puro-U6+27-F30-Tornado-Acyclovir-IRE#A8
Purpose: Expresses acyclovir-controllable IRE variant #A8 as circular RNA in mammalian cells using the Tornado expression system.
Depositing lab: Samie Jaffrey. Depositing organization: Cornell University. Publication: Engineering acyclovir-induced RNA nanodevices for reversible and tunable control of aptamer function. Hagen T, Litke JL, Nasir N, Hou Q, Jaffrey SR. Cell Chem Biol. 2024 Aug 23:S2451-9456(24)00319-2. doi: 10.1016/j.chembiol.2024.07.017. PubMed 39191249.
Backbone
  Vector backbone: pAV-puro-U6+27
  Backbone size w/o insert (bp): 5587
  Total vector size (bp): 5675
  Vector type: Mammalian Expression
  Selectable markers: Puromycin
Growth in bacteria
  Bacterial resistance: Ampicillin, 100 μg/mL
  Growth temperature: 37°C
  Growth strain: DH5alpha
  Copy number: Unknown
Gene/Insert
  Gene/Insert name: Tornado-Acyclovir-IRE#A8
  Species: Synthetic
  Insert size (bp): 88
  Promoter: U6+27
  Cloning method: Restriction Enzyme; 5′ cloning site NotI (not destroyed); 3′ cloning site SacII (not destroyed)
  Sequencing primers: 5′ GGAAGAGGGCCTATTTCCCAT; 3′ CTAGTCCTCGGCTCGAG
Terms and licenses: Academic/Nonprofit Terms; Industry Terms: Not Available to Industry
How to cite: pAV-puro-U6+27-F30-Tornado-Acyclovir-IRE#A8 was a gift from Samie Jaffrey (Addgene plasmid # 216824 ; http://n2t.net/addgene:216824 ; RRID:Addgene_216824)
