>Addgene plasmid #216824 | pAV-puro-U6+27-F30-Tornado-Acyclovir-IRE#A8 | depositor partial sequence | sequence record 422995 | Circular RNA
AACCATGCCGAGTGCGGCCGCTTGCCATGTGCTGCTTCAACAGTGCTTGGACGCTCTGATGAATAACCGA
AGTAGTTTATGGGCTACCGAAATCATTCATGGCAAGTGGCCGCGGTCGGCGTGGACTGTAG
