>Addgene plasmid #216824 | pAV-puro-U6+27-F30-Tornado-Acyclovir-IRE#A8 | depositor partial sequence | sequence record 422996 | Acyclovir-binding region
GAATAACCGAAGTAGTTTATGGGCTACCGAAATC
